>Addgene plasmid #35217 | psen2_L (OZ577) | depositor partial sequence | sequence record 42873 | psen2_L (OZ577) sequence 270 bps
TCTAGACCCGGGGAGCGCCCCTTCCAGTGTCGCATTTGCATGCGGAACTTTTCGGACGGTTCTACCTTGA
ACCGTCATACCCGTACTCATACCGGTGAAAAACCGTTTCAGTGTCGGATCTGTATGCGAAATTTCTCCGT
TCGTCATAACTTGACCCGTCATCTACGTACGCACACCGGCGAGAAGCCATTCCAATGCCGAATATGCATG
CGCAACTTCAGTCAGACCACCCATTTGTCTCGTCACCTAAAAACCCACCTGAGGGGATCC
