>Addgene plasmid #35217 | psen2_L (OZ577) | addgene partial sequence | sequence record 44574 | OK-61
AAAATCCAAGCTTTGGCGGCCGCTGACTACAAAGACGATGATGACAAATCTAGACCCGGGGAGCGCCCCT
TCCAGTGTCGCATTTGCATGCGGAACTTTTCGGACGGTTCTACCTTGAACCGTCATACCCGTACTCATAC
CGGTGAAAAACCGTTTCAGTGTCGGATCTGTATGCGAAATTTCTCCGTTCGTCATAACTTGACCCGTCAT
CTACGTACGCACACCGGCGAGAAGCCATTCCAATGCCGAATATGCATGCGCAACTTCAGTCAGACCACCC
ATTTGTCTCGTCACCTAAAAACCCACCTGAGGGGATCCTCTGCACAGTAGTAACTAGAGACTAGAAAAAG
GCCGACAAGTCCCGCTCCGCTGAAGATCCTGGCGTAATAGCGAAGAGGCCCGCACCGATCGCCCTTCCCA
ACAGTTGCGCAGCCTGAATGGCGAATGGG
[124 nt withheld, positions 450-573]
C
[91 nt withheld, positions 575-665]
A
[49 nt withheld, positions 667-715]
CCTTTGACGTTGGAGTCCACGTTCTTT
[37 nt withheld, positions 743-779]
ACCCTATCTCGGTCTATTCTTTTGATTTATAAGGGATTT
