[The description below was written by a language model from this plasmid's Addgene catalogue record.]
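Description:
psen2_L (OZ577) is a low-copy, kanamycin-selected bacterial plasmid built on the 5.5 kb MG414 backbone. It carries a roughly 270 bp engineered zinc finger array directed against one half-site (the "left" half) of a nuclease target in the zebrafish presenilin 2 gene, psen2. It does not contain any psen2 sequence; the insert encodes only the DNA-binding array. The array sits between retained XbaI and BamHI sites, so it can be excised as a cassette. The record notes that the plasmid needs a host carrying the lacIq repressor allele, which implies lac-regulated expression of the array in bacteria. However, the promoter, origin of replication and other backbone features are not stated, and no feature table is provided.

The array comes from the OPEN (oligomerized pool engineering) selection platform. It was scored in a bacterial two-hybrid assay, where it gave 3.8-fold activation on its nine-base-pair target site. It has not been tested as a nuclease, so its ability to induce mutations at the endogenous locus is unverified.

On its own the plasmid is a source clone rather than a working reagent. To use it, the zinc finger cassette must be subcloned into a separate expression vector that supplies the FokI cleavage domain. The choice among the suggested vectors depends on whether the spacer between the two half-sites is 5–6 bp or 7 bp. Some of these vectors carry FokI mutations that enforce heterodimer formation. The resulting fusion must be paired with one made from the complementary plasmid psen2_R (OZ578) to form a complete zinc finger nuclease pair for targeted mutagenesis of psen2 in zebrafish.
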