Addgene plasmid #35217: psen2_L (OZ577)
Depositing lab: Keith Joung. Depositing organization: Massachusetts General Hospital. Publication: Rapid "open-source" engineering of customized zinc-finger nucleases for highly efficient gene modification. Maeder ML, Thibodeau-Beganny S, Osiak A, Wright DA, Anthony RM, Eichtinger M, Jiang T, Foley JE, Winfrey RJ, Townsend JA, Unger-Wallace E, Sander JD, Muller-Lerch F, Fu F, Pearlberg J, Goebel C, Dassie JP, Pruett-Miller SM, Porteus MH, Sgroi DC, Iafrate AJ, Dobbs D, McCray PB, Cathomen T, Voytas DF, Joung JK. Mol Cell. 2008 Jul 25. 31(2):294-301. 10.1016/j.molcel.2008.06.016 PubMed 18657511.
Backbone
  Vector backbone: MG414
  Backbone size w/o insert (bp): 5493
  Vector type: Zebrafish Targeting
Growth in bacteria
  Bacterial resistance: Kanamycin, 50 μg/mL
  Growth temperature: 37°C
  Growth strain: XL1 Blue
  Growth instructions: Requires a bacterial strain such as XL1 Blue, that expresses the lacIq allele of lac repressor
  Copy number: Low Copy
Gene/Insert
  Gene/Insert name: Zinc finger array targeting psen2 (alt name: psen2)
  Species: D. rerio (zebrafish)
  Insert size (bp): 270
  Entrez Gene: psen2 (a.k.a. CH73-233A22.5, pre2, zf-PS2)
  Cloning method: Restriction Enzyme; 5′ cloning site XbaI (not destroyed); 3′ cloning site BamHI (not destroyed)
  Sequencing primers: 5′ OK.61 GGGTAGTACGATGACGGAACCTGTC
Terms and licenses: Academic/Nonprofit Terms; Industry Terms: Not Available to Industry
Depositor comments: This plasmid encodes a zinc finger array targeting half of a target sequence in the zebrafish gene psen2. Please note that this plasmid does NOT contain the psen2 sequence. Users must order the complementary plasmid psen2_R (OZ578) [Addgene plasmid 35218] in order to create a zinc finger nuclease (ZFN) pair to introduce targeted mutations into this specific zebrafish gene. Users will also need to clone the zinc finger (ZF) insert of this plasmid into a zinc finger nuclease (ZFN) vector to express a FOKI fusion product. Examples of possible ZFN expression vectors that can be used are: pST1374 (Addgene plasmid 13426), pMLM290/292 (Addgene plasmids 21872 & 21873), pMLM800/802 (Addgene plasmids 27202 & 27203). The difference between pMLM800/802 and pMLM290/292 is the length of the “spacer” sequence in the full ZFN target site. If the spacer is 7 bp, scientists should use pMLM800/802. If the spacer is 5 or 6 bps, scientists should use pMLM290/292. pMLM290/292 is identical to pST1374 except that it harbors two mutations in the FokI nuclease domain (Q486E, I499L; aka the “-“ mutation see Miller et al., Nat. Biotech 2007, PMID 17603475) which confers heterodimeric behavior on these domains This zinc finger array was tested for binding activity to the sequence 5'-GGAGATGCC-3' in a bacterial two hybrid assay, and resulted in 3.8 fold activation. However, this array has not yet been tested for activity as a zinc finger nuclease (i.e. for its ability to induce mutations at the intended locus). Scientists using this zinc finger array in a publication should notify and acknowledge NIH grant number R01 GM088040 in the publication. Other Articles: "Oligomerized pool engineering (OPEN): an 'open-source' protocol for making customized zinc-finger arrays." Maeder ML et al. (Nat Protoc. 2009 Sept 17. 4(10):1471-1501. Pubmed ID: 19798082) "Targeted mutagenesis in zebrafish using customized zinc-finger nucleases." Foley JE et al. (Nat Protoc. 2009 Dec 3. 4(12):1855-1867. Pubmed ID: 20010934)
How to cite: psen2_L (OZ577) was a gift from Keith Joung (Addgene plasmid # 35217 ; http://n2t.net/addgene:35217 ; RRID:Addgene_35217)
